>Addgene plasmid #160595 | pUPD2_miniDFR (GB2566) | addgene full sequence | sequence record 322072 | Addgene NGS Result
TCCCGTCCTAATACCTCTACGTGCAAGCAGTATAAAAACAAAATACATAAACATAACTAAAATCTCATAT
CGTTGTAATTGTCATATACTAGTGGTAATTAAGTCCAGTTACACTTAAGGTTAAATTTGCTGACTCTTTT
TTACCTTTCATTTCTGAAAATGTGAGACCACTCATCGCGACTAGTAGCGGCCGCTGCAGTCCGGCAAAAA
AGGGCAAGGTGTCACCACCCTGCCCTTTTTCTTTAAAACCGAAAAGATTACTTCGCGTTATGCAGGCTTC
CTCGCTCACTGACTCGCTGCGCTCGGTCGTTCGGCTGCGGCGAGCGGTATCAGCTCACTCAAAGGCGGTA
ATACGGTTATCCACAGAATCAGGGGATAACGCAGGAAAGAACATGTGAGCAAAAGGCCAGCAAAAGGCCA
GGAACCGTAAAAAGGCCGCGTTGCTGGCGTTTTTCCACAGGCTCCGCCCCCCTGACGAGCATCACAAAAA
TCGACGCTCAAGTCAGAGGTGGCGAAACCCGACAGGACTATAAAGATACCAGGCGTTTCCCCCTGGAAGC
TCCCTCGTGCGCTCTCCTGTTCCGACCCTGCCGCTTACCGGATACCTGTCCGCCTTTCTCCCTTCGGGAA
GCGTGGCGCTTTCTCATAGCTCACGCTGTAGGTATCTCAGTTCGGTGTAGGTCGTTCGCTCCAAGCTGGG
CTGTGTGCACGAACCCCCCGTTCAGCCCGACCGCTGCGCCTTATCCGGTAACTATCGTCTTGAGTCCAAC
CCGGTAAGACACGACTTATCGCCACTGGCAGCAGCCACTGGTAACAGGATTAGCAGAGCGAGGTATGTAG
GCGGTGCTACAGAGTTCTTGAAGTGGTGGCCTAACTACGGCTACACTAGAAGAACAGTATTTGGTATCTG
CGCTCTGCTGAAGCCAGTTACCTTCGGAAAAAGAGTTGGTAGCTCTTGATCCGGCAAACAAACCACCGCT
GGTAGCGGTGGTTTTTTTGTTTGCAAGCAGCAGATTACGCGCAGAAAAAAAGGATCTCAAGAAGATCCTT
TGATCTTTTCTACGGGGTCTGACGCTCAGTGGAACGAAAACTCACGTTAAGGGATTTTGGTCATGAGATT
ATCAAAAAGGATCTTCACCTAGATCCTTTTAAATTAAAAATGAAGTTTTAAATCAATCTAAAGTATATAT
GAGTAAACTTGGTCTGACAGCTCGAGGCTTGGATTCTCACCAATAAAAAACGCCCGGCGGCAACCGAGCG
TTCTGAACAAATCCAGATGGAGTTCTGAGGTCATTACTGGATCTATCAACAGGAGTCCAAGCGAGCTCGA
TATCAAATTACGCCCCGCCCTGCCACTCGTCGCAGTACTGTTGTAATTCATTAAGCATTCTGCCGACATG
GAAGCCATCACAAACGGCATGATGAACCTGAATCGCCAGCGGCATCAGCACCTTGTCGCCTTGCGTATAA
TATTTGCCCATGGTGAAAACGGGGGCGAAGAAGTTGTCCATATTGGCCACGTTTAAATCAAAACTGGTGA
AACTCACCCAGGGATTGGCTGATACGAAAAACATATTCTCAATAAACCCTTTAGGGAAATAGGCCAGGTT
TTCACCGTAACACGCCACATCTTGCGAATATATGTGTAGAAACTGCCGGAAATCGTCGTGGTATTCACTC
CAGAGTGATGAAAACGTTTCAGTTTGCTCATGGAAAACGGTGTAACAAGGGTGAACACTATCCCATATCA
CCAGCTCACCGTCTTTCATTGCCATACGAAATTCCGGATGAGCATTCATCAGGCGGGCAAGAATGTGAAT
AAAGGCCGGATAAAACTTGTGCTTATTTTTCTTTACGGTCTTTAAAAAGGCCGTAATATCCAGCTGAACG
GTCTGGTTATAGGTACATTGAGCAACTGACTGAAATGCCTCAAAATGTTCTTTACGATGCCATTGGGATA
TATCAACGGTGGTATATCCAGTGATTTTTTTCTCCATTTTAGCTTCCTTAGCTCCTGAAAATCTCGATAA
CTCAAAAAATACGCCCGGTAGTGATCTTATTTCATTATGGTGAAAGTTGGAACCTCTTACGTGCCCGATC
AACTCGAGTGCCACCTGACGTCTAAGAAACCATTATTATCATGACATTAACCTATAAAAATAGGCGTATC
ACGAGGCAGAATTTCAGATAAAAAAAATCCTTAGCTTTCGCTAAGGATGATTTCTGGAATTCGCGGCCGC
TTCTAGAGCGATGAGTGGTCTCG
Features (pLannotate 1.2.2; 8 found; start..end, strand, type, name):
    180..199     +  misc_feature   BioBrick suffix: universal suffix for all parts
    200..257     +  terminator     his operon terminator: This putative transcriptin terminator from the E. coli his operon has a 2-bp deletion introduced during synthesis. Its efficiency has not been determined.
    452..1040    -  rep_origin     ori: high-copy-number ColE1/pMB1/pBR322/pUC origin of replication
   1223..1317    -  terminator     lambda t0 terminator: transcription terminator from phage lambda
   1341..1997    -  CDS            cat: CAT_ECOLX - Experimental evidence at protein level: Swiss-Prot protein existence level 1. This enzyme is an effector of chloramphenicol resistance in bacteria. From Escherichia coli. This protein is used as a marker in many commonly used cloning vectors, such as pACYC184.
   1998..2095    -  promoter       cat promoter: promoter of the E. coli cat gene encoding chloramphenicol acetyltransferase
   2181..2224    -  terminator     bacterial terminator: putative bacterial transcription terminator
   2227..2248    +  misc_feature   BioBrick prefix: BioBrick prefix for parts that do not start with "ATG"
