[The description below was written by a language model from this plasmid's Addgene catalogue record and pLannotate feature annotations shown in this document.]
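Description:
pUPD2_miniDFR (GB2566) is a small (about 2.3 kb) synthetic-biology part plasmid that stores a domesticated plant promoter element for GoldenBraid modular cloning. The backbone, pUPD2, is a self-made entry vector derived from the BioBrick assembly plasmid pSB1C3, and the annotated features reflect that ancestry. It carries a high-copy ColE1/pUC-type origin for propagation in E. coli and a chloramphenicol acetyltransferase gene driven by its native cat promoter for selection. It also retains the BioBrick prefix and suffix remnants. Several bacterial terminators (lambda t0, a his operon terminator and a putative terminator) insulate the cloning site and the marker from read-through transcription. The plasmid has no plant selection marker or T-DNA borders, so it serves as a parts-storage vector rather than a plant transformation vector.

The insert, miniDFR, is a 163 bp fragment from Solanum lycopersicum comprising the minimal promoter of the slDFR gene: 62 bp upstream of the transcription start site plus the 5′UTR. The automated feature table does not annotate it, but it presumably lies between the BioBrick prefix and suffix. Internal BsaI and BsmBI sites were removed to make it compatible with Type IIS assembly. It was cloned through BsmBI sites that were destroyed in the process, and the part can be released with BsaI for assembly into higher-level GoldenBraid transcriptional units. A minimal promoter of this kind normally gives little expression by itself and is combined with upstream cis-regulatory or operator sequences to build synthetic, regulatable promoters. The associated publication concerns tunable control of insect pheromone biosynthesis in Nicotiana benthamiana, which fits this use.
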