Addgene plasmid #160595: pUPD2_miniDFR (GB2566)
Purpose: Minimal promoter of slDFR gene containing 62bp upstream the transcription start site and the 5'UTR region
Depositing lab: Diego Orzaez. Depositing organization: Agencia Estatal Consejo Superior de Investigaciones Científicas, M.P. Publication: Tunable control of insect pheromone biosynthesis in Nicotiana benthamiana. Kallam K, Moreno-Gimenez E, Mateos-Fernandez R, Tansley C, Gianoglio S, Orzaez D, Patron N. Plant Biotechnol J. 2023 Apr 9. doi: 10.1111/pbi.14048. PubMed 37032497.
Backbone
  Vector backbone: pUPD2
  Backbone manufacturer: self-made; derived from the BioBrick assembly plasmid pSB1C3
  Vector type: Synthetic Biology
Growth in bacteria
  Bacterial resistance: Chloramphenicol, 25 μg/mL
  Growth temperature: 37°C
  Growth strain: DH5alpha
  Copy number: High Copy
Gene/Insert
  Gene/Insert name: miniDFR
  Species: Solanum lycopersicum
  Insert size (bp): 163
  Mutation: BsaI and BsmBI sites removed
  Cloning method: Restriction Enzyme; 5′ cloning site BsmBI (destroyed during cloning); 3′ cloning site BsmBI (destroyed during cloning)
  Sequencing primers: 5′ gctttcgctaaggatgatttctgg; 3′ cagggtggtgacaccttgcc
Terms and licenses: Academic/Nonprofit Terms; Industry Terms: Not Available to Industry
Depositor comments: Compatible with GoldenBraid; insert can be released with BsaI
How to cite: pUPD2_miniDFR (GB2566) was a gift from Diego Orzaez (Addgene plasmid # 160595 ; http://n2t.net/addgene:160595 ; RRID:Addgene_160595)
